>Addgene plasmid #27752 | pUT1162-HQ858706 | depositor full sequence | sequence record 13056 | Author sequence
CAAATAATGATTTTATTTTGACTGATAGTGACCTGTTCGTTGCAACAAATTGATGAGCAATGCTTTTTTA
TAATGCCAACTTTGTACAAAAAAGCAGGCTCCGCGGCCGCCCCCTTCACCATGGCGTCGTCTTCTCCGTC
CTGCCGTGGCAGCGGCGGCAAGTCGGACGTGGACCGGATCAAGGGCCCCTGGAGCCCCGAGGAGGACGAG
GCCCTGCAGCGCCTGGTGGCCCGCCACGGCGCCCGCAACTGGTCCCTCATCAGCCGGTCCATCCCGGGCC
GCTCCGGCAAGTCGTGCCGCCTCCGGTGGTGCAACCAGCTGTCGCCGCAGGTGGAGCACCGGCCCTTCAC
GGCCGAGGAGGACGACACCATCCTCCGCGCGCACGCCAGGTTCGGCAACAAGTGGGCCACCATCGCGCGC
CTCCTCTCCGGCCGCACCGACAACGCCATCAAGAACCACTGGAACTCCACGCTGAAGCGCAAGTACTACG
CCGCCAGCGACGCTGTTGTTGCTGACGCTGACGACGAGCGCCCGCTGAAGCGCACAAGCAGCGATGGCCA
CCCGGGGCTCTGCTTCAGCCCCGGAAGCCCATCCGGGTCCGACCTCAGCGACTCTAGCAACCACAGCCTT
CCCTCCGTCATGCCGTCAGCCGCTTCTGCTGCCGCCGTCACCTCCCACCAGCAGCAGCAGCACGTGTACC
GCCCCGTGCCGCGCGCGGGCGGCGTGGTCATGCTACCGGTGGCGCCTCTTGTGCCGCCGCCGCCGCCGCC
GCCACAGCCTCCGGCGACCTCCTTATCACTGTCCCTCTCCCTGCCCGGGCTGGACGGCCAGAAGCCCGAA
GCATCCCCAGCGGTTCTGACGCCGGCACCGGCACCGCCTCAACCTCCTCTTCAGATACAGCAGCAGCAGC
CTGCTCCACCTCAGATGCCGCCACCACAAGCCCAACCGAGCTTGCCGTTTCAGCTGCAGGCAGCCGCGAC
AAACTCACGTTCGCAGCAGCCGGCAGCAGCGCCGTTCAGTTTGGAGTTCCTGTTGTTGATGCAGGAGATG
ATCCGGATCGAGGTACGGAACTACATGTCCGGGTCGGGGCTCGATCCGCGCACCGACGGGGCCGCCGTGC
ACGCCGTGAGCAAGCGTATGATGGGTATGGCCAAGATCGAGAAGGGTGGGCGCGCCGACCCAGCTTTCTT
GTACAAAGTTGGCATTATAAGAAAGCATTGCTTATCAATTTGTTGCAACGAACAGGTCACTATCAGTCAA
AATAAAATCATTATTTGCCATCCAGCTGATATCCCCTATAGTGAGTCGTATTACATGGTCATAGCTGTTT
CCTGGCAGCTCTGGCCCGTGTCTCAAAATCTCTGATGTTACATTGCACAAGATAAAAATATATCATCATG
AACAATAAAACTGTCTGCTTACATAAACAGTAATACAAGGGGTGTTATGAGCCATATTCAACGGGAAACG
TCGAGGCCGCGATTAAATTCCAACATGGATGCTGATTTATATGGGTATAAATGGGCTCGCGATAATGTCG
GGCAATCAGGTGCGACAATCTATCGCTTGTATGGGAAGCCCGATGCGCCAGAGTTGTTTCTGAAACATGG
CAAAGGTAGCGTTGCCAATGATGTTACAGATGAGATGGTCAGACTAAACTGGCTGACGGAATTTATGCCT
CTTCCGACCATCAAGCATTTTATCCGTACTCCTGATGATGCATGGTTACTCACCACTGCGATCCCCGGAA
AAACAGCATTCCAGGTATTAGAAGAATATCCTGATTCAGGTGAAAATATTGTTGATGCGCTGGCAGTGTT
CCTGCGCCGGTTGCATTCGATTCCTGTTTGTAATTGTCCTTTTAACAGCGATCGCGTATTTCGTCTCGCT
CAGGCGCAATCACGAATGAATAACGGTTTGGTTGATGCGAGTGATTTTGATGACGAGCGTAATGGCTGGC
CTGTTGAACAAGTCTGGAAAGAAATGCATAAACTTTTGCCATTCTCACCGGATTCAGTCGTCACTCATGG
TGATTTCTCACTTGATAACCTTATTTTTGACGAGGGGAAATTAATAGGTTGTATTGATGTTGGACGAGTC
GGAATCGCAGACCGATACCAGGATCTTGCCATCCTATGGAACTGCCTCGGTGAGTTTTCTCCTTCATTAC
AGAAACGGCTTTTTCAAAAATATGGTATTGATAATCCTGATATGAATAAATTGCAGTTTCATTTGATGCT
CGATGAGTTTTTCTAATCAGAATTGGTTAATTGGTTGTAACACTGGCAGAGCATTACGCTGACTTGACGG
GACGGCGCAAGCTCATGACCAAAATCCCTTAACGTGAGTTACGCGTCGTTCCACTGAGCGTCAGACCCCG
TAGAAAAGATCAAAGGATCTTCTTGAGATCCTTTTTTTCTGCGCGTAATCTGCTGCTTGCAAACAAAAAA
ACCACCGCTACCAGCGGTGGTTTGTTTGCCGGATCAAGAGCTACCAACTCTTTTTCCGAAGGTAACTGGC
TTCAGCAGAGCGCAGATACCAAATACTGTCCTTCTAGTGTAGCCGTAGTTAGGCCACCACTTCAAGAACT
CTGTAGCACCGCCTACATACCTCGCTCTGCTAATCCTGTTACCAGTGGCTGCTGCCAGTGGCGATAAGTC
GTGTCTTACCGGGTTGGACTCAAGACGATAGTTACCGGATAAGGCGCAGCGGTCGGGCTGAACGGGGGGT
TCGTGCACACAGCCCAGCTTGGAGCGAACGACCTACACCGAACTGAGATACCTACAGCGTGAGCATTGAG
AAAGCGCCACGCTTCCCGAAGGGAGAAAGGCGGACAGGTATCCGGTAAGCGGCAGGGTCGGAACAGGAGA
GCGCACGAGGGAGCTTCCAGGGGGAAACGCCTGGTATCTTTATAGTCCTGTCGGGTTTCGCCACCTCTGA
CTTGAGCGTCGATTTTTGTGATGCTCGTCAGGGGGGCGGAGCCTATGGAAAAACGCCAGCAACGCGGCCT
TTTTACGGTTCCTGGCCTTTTGCTGGCCTTTTGCTCACATGTTCTTTCCTGCGTTATCCCCTGATTCTGT
GGATAACCGTATTACCGCCTTTGAGTGAGCTGATACCGCTCGCCGCAGCCGAACGACCGAGCGCAGCGAG
TCAGTGAGCGAGGAAGCGGAAGAGCGCCCAATACGCAAACCGCCTCTCCCCGCGCGTTGGCCGATTCATT
AATGCAGCTGGCACGACAGGTTTCCCGACTGGAAAGCGGGCAGTGAGCGCAACGCAATTAATACGCGTAC
CGCTAGCCAGGAAGAGTTTGTAGAAACGCAAAAAGGCCATCCGTCAGGATGGCCTTCTGCTTAGTTTGAT
GCCTGGCAGTTTATGGCGGGCGTCCTGCCCGCCACCCTCCGGGCCGTTGCTTCACAACGTTCAAATCCGC
TCCCGGCGGATTTGTCCTACTCAGGAGAGCGTTCACCGACAAACAACAGATAAAACGAAAGGCCCAGTCT
TCCGACTGAGCCTTTCGTTTTATTTGATGCCTGGCAGTTCCCTACTCTCGCGTTAACGCTAGCATGGATG
TTTTCCCAGTCACGACGTTGTAAAACGACGGCCAGTCTTAAGCTCGGGCCC
Features (pLannotate 1.2.2; 11 found; start..end, strand, type, name):
      1..100     +  protein_bind   attL1: mutant version of attL; recombination site for the Gateway® LR reaction LR Clonase™
    172..741     +  CDS            MYB44 (fragment): MYB44_ARATH - Also known as MYBR1 From Arabidopsis thaliana (Mouse-ear cress).
    756..773     -  promoter       chicken β-actin promoter (fragment): contains a 21-bp deletion relative to the standard chicken β-actin promoter
   1178..1277    -  protein_bind   attL2: mutant version of attL; recombination site for the Gateway® LR reaction LR Clonase™
   1295..1313    -  promoter       T7 promoter: promoter for bacteriophage T7 RNA polymerase
   1447..2256    +  CDS            KanR: aminoglycoside phosphotransferase; aph(3')-Ia; confers resistance to kanamycin in bacteria or G418 (Geneticin®) in eukaryotes
   2403..2991    +  rep_origin     ori: high-copy-number ColE1/pMB1/pBR322/pUC origin of replication
   3174..3266    +  CDS            lacI (fragment): lac repressor; lacI; The lac repressor binds to the lac operator to inhibit transcription in E. coli. This inhibition can be relieved by adding lactose or isopropyl-β-D-thiogalactopyranoside (IPTG).
   3321..3348    -  terminator     rrnB T2 terminator: transcription terminator T2 from the E. coli rrnB gene
   3480..3523    +  terminator     rrnB T1 terminator: Escherichia coli rrnB; transcription terminator T1 from the E. coli rrnB gene
   3570..3606    -  CDS            lacZα (fragment): LacZα fragment of β-galactosidase; lacZ fragment
