[The description below was written by a language model from this plasmid's Addgene catalogue record and pLannotate feature annotations shown in this document.]
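Description:
pUT1162-HQ858706 is a Gateway entry clone built on the commercial pENTR/D backbone (about 2.6 kb) and carrying the coding sequence of a maize (Zea mays) MYB-RELATED transcription factor. It belongs to a maize transcription factor ORF collection assembled for functional genomics. The insert of roughly 1 kb was PCR-amplified from a full-length cDNA template, and the product includes the native stop codon, so the ORF is suited to untagged or N-terminally tagged expression after transfer rather than to C-terminal fusions. The full depositor sequence is 3,621 nt, consistent with backbone plus insert.

In the annotated sequence the ORF lies between attL1 and attL2, the recombination sites that allow an LR Clonase reaction to move the insert into any attR-containing destination vector. The entry vector has no promoter positioned to express the insert; a T7 promoter sits just outside attL2 in reverse orientation, and rrnB T1 and T2 terminators upstream of the cassette shield it from read-through transcription. The automated annotation labels part of the insert as a fragment of Arabidopsis MYB44, which reflects homology of the conserved MYB domain rather than the insert's origin. The short hits to a chicken β-actin promoter, lacI and lacZα are likely incidental matches or backbone remnants with no functional role. Propagation in E. coli relies on a ColE1/pUC-type origin and a kanamycin resistance gene (aph(3')-Ia). The catalogue lists the plasmid as low copy, whereas the annotation describes the origin as a high-copy type. The clone serves as a sequence-defined source for shuttling this transcription factor into expression vectors for downstream functional studies.
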