Addgene plasmid #27752: pUT1162-HQ858706
Depositing lab: John Gray & Erich Grotewold. Depositing organization: University of Toledo. Publication: The Maize TFome--development of a transcription factor open reading frame collection for functional genomics. Burdo B, Gray J, Goetting-Minesky MP, Wittler B, Hunt M, Li T, Velliquette D, Thomas J, Gentzel I, dos Santos Brito M, Mejia-Guerra MK, Connolly LN, Qaisi D, Li W, Casas MI, Doseff AI, Grotewold E. Plant J. 2014 Oct;80(2):356-66. doi: 10.1111/tpj.12623. Epub 2014 Aug 26. PubMed 25053252.
Backbone
  Vector backbone: pENTR/D
  Backbone manufacturer: Invitrogen
  Backbone size w/o insert (bp): 2580
  Vector type: Entry vector
Growth in bacteria
  Bacterial resistance: Kanamycin, 50 μg/mL
  Growth temperature: 37°C
  Growth strain: DH5alpha
  Growth instructions: E. coli TOP10
  Copy number: Low Copy
Gene/Insert
  Gene/Insert name: MYB-RELATED transcription factor from EB705747
  Species: Zea mays
  Insert size (bp): 1041
  GenBank ID: HQ858706
  Cloning method: Restriction Enzyme
  Sequencing primers: 5′ M13 For; 3′ M13 Rev
Terms and licenses: Academic/Nonprofit Terms; Industry Terms: Not Available to Industry
Depositor comments: This CDS was amplified using PCR from a full length cDNA template from the Maize Full-length cDNA Project (www.maizecdna.org) and the PCR product included the stop codon. The PCR product was cloned into a Gateway pENTR/D vector. Further information on this gene may be obtained at www.grassius.org using the GenBank number. (The second half of the plasmid name is the GenBank Number for the sequence of the insert)
How to cite: pUT1162-HQ858706 was a gift from John Gray & Erich Grotewold (Addgene plasmid # 27752 ; http://n2t.net/addgene:27752 ; RRID:Addgene_27752)
