>Addgene plasmid #27752 | pUT1162-HQ858706 | addgene partial sequence | sequence record 34078 | 27752 with M13pUC-fwd
ATAATGATTTTATTTTGACTGATAGTGACCTGTTCGTTGCAACAAATTGATGAGCAATGCTTTTTTATAA
TGCCAACTTTGTACAAAAAAGCAGGCTCCGCGGCCGCCCCCTTCACCATGGCGTCGTCTTCTCCGTCCTG
CCGTGGCAGCGGCGGCAAGTCGGACGTGGACCGGATCAAGGGCCCCTGGAGCCCCGAGGAGGACGAGGCC
CTGCAGCGCCTGGTGGCCCGCCACGGCGCCCGCAACTGGTCCCTCATCAGCCGGTCCATCCCGGGCCGCT
CCGGCAAGTCGTGCCGCCTCCGGTGGTGCAACCAGCTGTCGCCGCAGGTGGAGCACCGGCCCTTCACGGC
CGAGGAGGACGACACCATCCTCCGCGCGCACGCCAGGTTCGGCAACAAGTGGGCCACCATCGCGCGCCTC
CTCTCCGGCCGCACCGACAACGCCATCAAGAACCACTGGAACTCCACGCTGAAGCGCAAGTACTACGCCG
CCAGCGACGCTGTTGTTGCTGACGCTGACGACGAGCGCCCGCTGAAGCGCACAAGCAGCGATGGCCACCC
GGGGCTCTGCTTCAGCCCCGGAAGCCCATCCGGGTCCGACCTCAGCGACTCTAGCAACCACAGCCTTCCC
TCCGTCATGCCGTCAGCCGCTTCTGCTGCCGCCGTCACCTCCCACCAGCAGCAGCAGCACGTGTACCGCC
CCGTGCCGCGCGCGGGCGGCGTGGTCATGCTACCGGTGGCGCCTCTTGTGCCGCCGCCGCCGCCGCCGCC
ACAGCCTCCGGCGACCTCCTTATCACTGTCCCTCTCCCTGCCCGGGCTGGA
